Addgene plasmid #72963: pBP-J23100
Purpose: Level 0 - J23100 standard iGEM promoter (5' CTAT/3' GTAC fusion)
Depositing lab: Paul Freemont. Depositing organization: Imperial College London. Publication: EcoFlex: A Multifunctional MoClo Kit for E. coli Synthetic Biology. Moore SJ, Lai HE, Kelwick RJ, Chee SM, Bell DJ, Polizzi KM, Freemont PS. ACS Synth Biol. 2016 May 2. 10.1021/acssynbio.6b00031 PubMed 27096716.
Backbone
  Vector backbone: pSB1C3
  Backbone manufacturer: iGEM
  Backbone size w/o insert (bp): 2142
  Vector type: Synthetic Biology
Growth in bacteria
  Bacterial resistance: Chloramphenicol, 25 μg/mL
  Growth temperature: 37°C
  Growth strain: JM109
  Copy number: High Copy
Gene/Insert
  Gene/Insert name: J23100 promoter
  Species: Synthetic
  Mutation: CAT gene - C435G (nucleotide) - silent mutagenesis to remove BsmBI site
  Cloning method: Restriction Enzyme; 5′ cloning site Unknown (unknown if destroyed); 3′ cloning site Unknown (unknown if destroyed)
  Sequencing primers: 5′ VF2 (5' tgccacctgacgtctaagaa 3'); 3′ VR (5' attaccgcctttgagtgagc 3')
Terms and licenses: Academic/Nonprofit Terms; Industry Terms: Not Available to Industry
How to cite: pBP-J23100 was a gift from Paul Freemont (Addgene plasmid # 72963 ; http://n2t.net/addgene:72963 ; RRID:Addgene_72963)
