[The description below was written by a language model from this plasmid's Addgene catalogue record and the feature table of its GenBank file.]
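Description:
pBP-J23100 is a Level 0 part plasmid from the EcoFlex MoClo kit, a modular Golden Gate-style assembly system for E. coli synthetic biology. It is built on the iGEM pSB1C3 backbone and carries the synthetic J23100 promoter, a standard constitutive iGEM promoter, as a reusable part. According to the record, the promoter is flanked by defined fusion sites, CTAT at the 5' end and GTAC at the 3' end. In a MoClo scheme these overhangs set the position and orientation in which the part joins its neighbours when higher-level transcription units are assembled. The restriction sites used to clone the part are recorded as unknown.

The plasmid is small, with a held sequence of 2142 bp, the same figure the catalogue gives for the backbone without insert. It replicates in E. coli at high copy from a ColE1/pMB1/pUC-type origin. Selection is by chloramphenicol through a cat gene (CmR), which carries a silent C435G nucleotide change that removes an internal BsmBI site, presumably to keep the backbone compatible with Type IIS assembly. The annotated features are otherwise backbone elements. These include a his operon terminator, a lambda t0 terminator and a further putative bacterial terminator, which insulate the cloning region and the resistance cassette from read-through transcription, along with a BioBrick prefix spanning the sequence origin and several standard sequencing primer sites. The J23100 promoter itself is not annotated in the feature table, so its exact position cannot be stated from the record. The plasmid's use is as a source of a promoter part for building E. coli expression constructs.
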