LOCUS       Exported 2142 bp ds-DNA circular SYN 13-MAY-2021
DEFINITION  Level 0 - J23100 standard iGEM promoter (5' CTAT/3' GTAC fusion).
ACCESSION   .
VERSION     .
KEYWORDS    pBP-J23100
SOURCE      synthetic DNA construct
  ORGANISM  synthetic DNA construct
REFERENCE   1 (bases 1 to 2142)
  AUTHORS   Moore SJ, Lai HE, Kelwick RJ, Chee SM, Bell DJ, Polizzi KM, Freemont
            PS
  TITLE     EcoFlex: A Multifunctional MoClo Kit for E. coli Synthetic Biology.
  JOURNAL   ACS Synth Biol. 2016 May 2.
  PUBMED    27096716
REFERENCE   2 (bases 1 to 2142)
  AUTHORS   .
  TITLE     Direct Submission
  JOURNAL   Exported May 13, 2021 from SnapGene Server 1.1.58
            http://www.snapgene.com
FEATURES             Location/Qualifiers
     source          1..2142
                     /organism="synthetic DNA construct"
                     /mol_type="other DNA"
     terminator      102..159
                     /label=his operon terminator
                     /note="This putative transcriptin terminator from the E.
                     coli his operon has a 2-bp deletion introduced during
                     synthesis. Its efficiency has not been determined."
     primer_bind     complement(183..200)
                     /label=L4440
                     /note="L4440 vector, forward primer"
     rep_origin      complement(354..942)
                     /direction=LEFT
                     /label=ori
                     /note="high-copy-number ColE1/pMB1/pBR322/pUC origin of
                     replication"
     primer_bind     complement(434..453)
                     /label=pBR322ori-F
                     /note="pBR322 origin, forward primer"
     terminator      1125..1219
                     /label=lambda t0 terminator
                     /note="transcription terminator from phage lambda"
     CDS             complement(1240..1899)
                     /codon_start=1
                     /gene="cat"
                     /product="chloramphenicol acetyltransferase"
                     /label=CmR
                     /note="confers resistance to chloramphenicol"
                     /translation="MEKKITGYTTVDISQWHRKEHFEAFQSVAQCTYNQTVQLDITAFL
                     KTVKKNKHKFYPAFIHILARLMNAHPEFRMAMKDGELVIWDSVHPCYTVFHEQTETFSS
                     LWSEYHDDFRQFLHIYSQDVACYGENLAYFPKGFIENMFFVSANPWVSFTSFDLNVANM
                     DNFFAPVFTMGKYYTQGDKVLMPLAIQVHHAVCDGFHVGRMLNELQQYCDEWQGGA"
     primer_bind     1814..1833
                     /label=CAT-R
                     /note="Chloramphenicol resistance gene, reverse primer"
     primer_bind     2061..2079
                     /label=pBRforEco
                     /note="pBR322 vectors, upsteam of EcoRI site, forward
                     primer"
     terminator      2083..2126
                     /label=bacterial terminator
                     /note="putative bacterial transcription terminator"
     misc_feature    2129..6
                     /label=BioBrick prefix
                     /note="BioBrick prefix for parts that start with ""ATG"""
ORIGIN
        1 ttctagaatc tagagacgca taggtctcac tatttgacgg ctagctcagt cctaggtaca
       61 gtgctagcgt acagagaccc atgccgtctc attagctgca gtccggcaaa aaagggcaag
      121 gtgtcaccac cctgcccttt ttctttaaaa ccgaaaagat tacttcgcgt tatgcaggct
      181 tcctcgctca ctgactcgct gcgctcggtc gttcggctgc ggcgagcggt atcagctcac
      241 tcaaaggcgg taatacggtt atccacagaa tcaggggata acgcaggaaa gaacatgtga
      301 gcaaaaggcc agcaaaaggc caggaaccgt aaaaaggccg cgttgctggc gtttttccac
      361 aggctccgcc cccctgacga gcatcacaaa aatcgacgct caagtcagag gtggcgaaac
      421 ccgacaggac tataaagata ccaggcgttt ccccctggaa gctccctcgt gcgctctcct
      481 gttccgaccc tgccgcttac cggatacctg tccgcctttc tcccttcggg aagcgtggcg
      541 ctttctcata gctcacgctg taggtatctc agttcggtgt aggtcgttcg ctccaagctg
      601 ggctgtgtgc acgaaccccc cgttcagccc gaccgctgcg ccttatccgg taactatcgt
      661 cttgagtcca acccggtaag acacgactta tcgccactgg cagcagccac tggtaacagg
      721 attagcagag cgaggtatgt aggcggtgct acagagttct tgaagtggtg gcctaactac
      781 ggctacacta gaagaacagt atttggtatc tgcgctctgc tgaagccagt taccttcgga
      841 aaaagagttg gtagctcttg atccggcaaa caaaccaccg ctggtagcgg tggttttttt
      901 gtttgcaagc agcagattac gcgcagaaaa aaaggatctc aagaagatcc tttgatcttt
      961 tctacggggt ctgacgctca gtggaacgaa aactcacgtt aagggatttt ggtcatgaga
     1021 ttatcaaaaa ggatcttcac ctagatcctt ttaaattaaa aatgaagttt taaatcaatc
     1081 taaagtatat atgagtaaac ttggtctgac agctcgaggc ttggattctc accaataaaa
     1141 aacgcccggc ggcaaccgag cgttctgaac aaatccagat ggagttctga ggtcattact
     1201 ggatctatca acaggagtcc aagcgagctc gatatcaaat tacgccccgc cctgccactc
     1261 atcgcagtac tgttgtaatt cattaagcat tctgccgaca tggaagccat cacaaacggc
     1321 atgatgaacc tgaatcgcca gcggcatcag caccttgtcg ccttgcgtat aatatttgcc
     1381 catggtgaaa acgggggcga agaagttgtc catattggcc acgtttaaat caaaactggt
     1441 gaaactcacc cagggattgg ctgacacgaa aaacatattc tcaataaacc ctttagggaa
     1501 ataggccagg ttttcaccgt aacacgccac atcttgcgaa tatatgtgta gaaactgccg
     1561 gaaatcgtcg tggtattcac tccagagcga tgaaaacgtt tcagtttgct catggaaaac
     1621 ggtgtaacaa gggtgaacac tatcccatat caccagctca ccgtctttca ttgccatacg
     1681 aaattccgga tgagcattca tcaggcgggc aagaatgtga ataaaggccg gataaaactt
     1741 gtgcttattt ttctttacgg tctttaaaaa ggccgtaata tccagctgaa cggtctggtt
     1801 ataggtacat tgagcaactg actgaaatgc ctcaaaatgt tctttacgat gccattggga
     1861 tatatcaacg gtggtatatc cagtgatttt tttctccatt ttagcttcct tagctcctga
     1921 aaatctcgat aactcaaaaa atacgcccgg tagtgatctt atttcattat ggtgaaagtt
     1981 ggaacctctt acgtgcccga tcaactcgag tgccacctga cgtctaagaa accattatta
     2041 tcatgacatt aacctataaa aataggcgta tcacgaggca gaatttcaga taaaaaaaat
     2101 ccttagcttt cgctaaggat gatttctgga attcgcggcc gc
//
