>Addgene plasmid #72963 | pBP-J23100 | addgene partial sequence | sequence record 140573 | RNAde-BB-1F 5'-tgccacctgacgtctaagaa-3'
ATAGGCGTATCACGAGGCAGAATTTCAGATAAAAAAAATCCTTAGCTTTCGCTAAGGATGATTTCTGGAA
TTCGCGGCCGCTTCTAGAATCTAGAGACGCATAGGTCTCAGTACAAAGAGGAGAAAGGACAGAGACCCAT
GCCGTCTCATTAGCTGCAGTCCGGCAAAAAAGGGCAAGGTGTCACCACCCTGCCCTTTTTCTTTAAAACC
GAAAAGATTACTTCGCGTTATGCAGGCTTCCTCGCTCACTGACTCGCTGCGCTCGGTCGTTCGGCTGCGG
CGAGCGGTATCAGCTCACTCAAAGGCGGTAATACGGTTATCCACAGAATCAGGGGATAACGCAGGAAAGA
ACATGTGAGCAAAAGGCCAGCAAAAGGCCAGGAACCGTAAAAAGGCCGCGTTGCTGGCGTTTTTCCACAG
GCTCCGCCCCCCTGACGAGCATCACAAAAATCGACGCTCAAGTCAGAGGTGGCGAAACCCGACAGGACTA
TAAAGATACCAGGCGTTTCCCCCTGGAAGCTCCCTCGTGCGCTCTCCTGTTCCGACCCTGCCGCTTACCG
GATACCTGTCCGCCTTTCTCCCTTCGGGAAGCGTGGCGCTTTCTCATAGCTCACGCTGTAGGTATCTCAG
TTCGGTGTAGGTCGTTCGCTCCAAGCTGGGCTGTGTGCACGAACCCCCCGTTCAGCCCGACCGCTGCGCC
TTATCCGGTAACTATCGTCTTGAGTCCAACCCGGTAAGACACGACTTATCGCCACTGGCAGCAGCCACTG
GTAACAGGATTAGCAGAGCGAGGTATGTAGGCGGTGCTACAGAGTTCTTGAAGTGGTGGCCTAACTACGG
CTACACTAGAAGA
