>Addgene plasmid #72963 | pBP-J23100 | addgene partial sequence | sequence record 141122 | RNAde-BB-2R 5'-attaccgcctttgagtgagc -3'
CGAGCGCAGCGAGTCAGTGAGCGAGGAAGCCTGCATAACGCGAAGTAATCTTTTCGGTTTTAAAGAAAAA
GGGCAGGGTGGTGACACCTTGCCCTTTTTTGCCGGACTGCAGCTAATGAGACGGCATGGGTCTCTGTCCT
TTCTCCTCTTTGTACTGAGACCTATGCGTCTCTAGATTCTAGAAGCGGCCGCGAATTCCAGAAATCATCC
TTAGCGAAAGCTAAGGATTTTTTTTATCTGAAATTCTGCCTCGTGATACGCCTATTTTTATAGGTTAATG
TCATGATAATAATGGTTTCTTAGACGTCAGGTGGCACTCGAGTTGATCGGGCACGTAAGAGGTTCCAACT
TTCACCATAATGAAATAAGATCACTACCGGGCGTATTTTTTGAGTTATCGAGATTTTCAGGAGCTAAGGA
AGCTAAAATGGAGAAAAAAATCACTGGATATACCACCGTTGATATATCCCAATGGCATCGTAAAGAACAT
TTTGAGGCATTTCAGTCAGTTGCTCAATGTACCTATAACCAGACCGTTCAGCTGGATATTACGGCCTTTT
TAAAGACCGTAAAGAAAAATAAGCACAAGTTTTATCCGGCCTTTATTCACATTCTTGCCCGCCTGATGAA
TGCTCATCCGGAATTTCGTATGGCAATGAAAGACGGTGAGCTGGTGATATGGGATAGTGTTCACCCTTGT
TACACCGTTTTCCATGAGCAAACTGAAACGTTTTCATCGCTCTGGAGTGAATACCACGACGATTTCCGGC
AGTTTCTACACATATATTCGCAAGATGTGGCGTGTTACGGTGAAAACCTGGCCTATTTCCCTAAAGGGTT
TATTGAGAATATGTTTTTCGTGTCAGCCAATCCCTGGGTGAGTTTCACCAGTTTTGATTTAAACGTGGCC
AATATGGACAACTTCTTCGCCC
